Addgene plasmid #219026: SFFV-BATF-Brd 45
Purpose: Transcription factor BATF with a specific barcode assigned.
Depositing lab: Filipe Pereira. Depositing organization: Center for Neuroscience and Cell Biology, University of Coimbra. Publication: A combinatorial transcription factor screening platform for immune cell reprogramming. Kurochkin I, Altman AR, Caiado I, Pertiga-Cabral D, Halitzki E, Minaeva M, Zimmermannova O, Henriques-Oliveira L, Klein D, Nair M, Oliveira D, Cajal LR, Knittel R, Feick C, Ringner M, Martin M, Cirovic B, Pires CF, Rosa FF, Sitnicka E, Theis FJ, Pereira CF. Cell Syst. 2026 Jan 21;17(1):101457. doi: 10.1016/j.cels.2025.101457. Epub 2026 Jan 14. PubMed 41539305.
Backbone
  Vector backbone: SFFV-MCS
  Backbone size w/o insert (bp): 6638
  Vector type: Lentiviral
Growth in bacteria
  Bacterial resistance: Ampicillin, 100 μg/mL
  Growth temperature: 37°C
  Growth strain: NEB Stable
  Copy number: High Copy
Gene/Insert
  Gene/Insert name: BATF
  Species: H. sapiens (human)
  Insert size (bp): 378
  Entrez Gene: BATF (a.k.a. B-ATF, BATF1, SFA-2, SFA2)
  Promoter: The spleen focus-forming virus (SFFV) promoter
  Cloning method: Restriction Enzyme; 5′ cloning site Bsp119I (not destroyed); 3′ cloning site BstHI (not destroyed)
Terms and licenses: Academic/Nonprofit Terms; Industry Terms: Not Available to Industry
Depositor comments: Barcode sequence cloned into XbaI restriction site. Design of plasmid is as follows: SFFV-[TF sequence]-WPRE-[Barcode sequence].
How to cite: SFFV-BATF-Brd 45 was a gift from Filipe Pereira (Addgene plasmid # 219026 ; http://n2t.net/addgene:219026 ; RRID:Addgene_219026)
