[The description below was written by a language model from this plasmid's Addgene catalogue record and pLannotate feature annotations shown in this document.]
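Description:
SFFV-BATF-Brd 45 is a lentiviral transfer plasmid of about 7 kb, built on the SFFV-MCS backbone, that expresses the human transcription factor BATF together with a construct-specific DNA barcode. In bacteria it is maintained through a high-copy ColE1/pUC-type origin and selected with ampicillin via the β-lactamase gene. The backbone also carries pBluescript-derived remnants (f1 ori, lac promoter/operator, lacZα fragment, T7 and T3 promoters) that play no evident role in the payload.

The viral portion has a third-generation, self-inactivating layout. An RSV promoter drives a truncated HIV-1 5' LTR, followed by the Ψ packaging signal with a partial gag fragment, the Rev response element and the cPPT/CTS. A ΔU3 3' LTR closes the unit, with an SV40 polyadenylation signal and SV40 origin sequence downstream. No packaging or envelope genes are annotated beyond short gag, Rev and nef remnants, so those functions would have to be provided separately to make particles. Within the provirus, the spleen focus-forming virus (SFFV) promoter drives the BATF coding sequence, which was inserted between restriction sites in the multiple cloning site. BATF is an AP-1 family factor that heterodimerises with JUNB and directs lineage-specific differentiation of immune cells. A WPRE follows to enhance transcript expression.

According to the depositor, the barcode was cloned into an XbaI site downstream of the WPRE, giving the order SFFV–TF–WPRE–barcode. The barcode itself is not annotated in the feature table. No mammalian selection marker or fluorescent reporter is annotated. The construct belongs to a barcoded transcription factor collection for combinatorial screening in immune cell reprogramming, where the barcode presumably identifies the delivered factor.
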