Features (pLannotate 1.2.2; 29 found; start..end, strand, type, name):
     94..112     -  promoter       T7 promoter: promoter for bacteriophage T7 RNA polymerase
    120..275     +  CDS            lacZα (fragment): LacZα fragment of β-galactosidase; lacZ fragment
    280..708     +  rep_origin     f1 ori (sequence partly withheld): f1 bacteriophage origin of replication; arrow indicates direction of (+) strand synthesis
    761..865     +  promoter       AmpR promoter: bla
    866..1726    +  CDS            AmpR: β-lactamase; bla; confers resistance to ampicillin, carbenicillin, and related antibiotics
   1897..2485    +  rep_origin     ori: high-copy-number ColE1/pMB1/pBR322/pUC origin of replication
   2668..2760    +  CDS            lacI (fragment): lac repressor; lacI; The lac repressor binds to the lac operator to inhibit transcription in E. coli. This inhibition can be relieved by adding lactose or isopropyl-β-D-thiogalactopyranoside (IPTG).
   2773..2794    +  protein_bind   CAP binding site: CAP binding activates transcription in the presence of cAMP. E. coli catabolite activator protein
   2809..2839    +  promoter       lac promoter: promoter for the E. coli lac operon
   2847..2863    +  protein_bind   lac operator: The lac repressor binds to the lac operator to inhibit transcription in E. coli. This inhibition can be relieved by adding lactose or isopropyl-β-D-thiogalactopyranoside (IPTG). lac repressor encoded by lacI
   2908..2926    +  promoter       T3 promoter: promoter for bacteriophage T3 RNA polymerase
   2954..3180    +  promoter       RSV promoter: Rous sarcoma virus enhancer/promoter
   3181..3361    +  LTR            5' LTR (truncated): truncated 5' long terminal repeat (LTR) from HIV-1
   3408..3533    +  misc_feature   HIV-1 Ψ: packaging signal of human immunodeficiency virus type 1
   3517..3880    +  CDS            HIV-1 gag (fragment): gag protein from human immunodeficiency virus 1; gag
   4026..4259    +  misc_feature   RRE: The Rev response element (RRE) of HIV-1 allows for Rev-dependent mRNA export from the nucleus to the cytoplasm.
   4636..4736    +  CDS            Rev (fragment): human immunodeficiency virus 1 (HIV-1) Rev protein; rev; enhances nuclear export of unspliced and incompletely spliced viral mRNAs
   4755..4872    +  misc_feature   cPPT/CTS: central polypurine tract and central termination sequence of HIV-1
   4906..5307    +  promoter       SFFV promoter: spleen focus-forming virus long terminal repeat (LTR) promoter
   5317..5340    +  misc_feature   MCS (fragment): pBluescript multiple cloning site
   5365..5739    +  CDS            BATF: BATF_HUMAN - Experimental evidence at protein level: Swiss-Prot protein existence level 1. AP-1 family transcription factor that controls the differentiation of lineage-specific cells in the immune system: specifically mediates the differentiation of T-helper 17 cells (Th17), follicular T-helper cells (TfH), CD8(+) dendritic cells and class- switch recombination (CSR) in B-cells. Acts via the formation of a heterodimer with JUNB that recognizes and binds DNA sequence 5'- TGA[CG]TCA-3'. The BATF-JUNB heterodimer also forms a complex with IRF4 (or IRF8) in immune cells, leading to recognition of
   5750..5775    +  misc_feature   MCS (fragment): pBluescript multiple cloning site
   5775..5834    +  CDS            S (fragment): HBSAG_WHV6 - Experimental evidence at transcript level: Swiss-Prot protein existence level 2. The middle envelope protein plays an important role in the budding of the virion. It is involved in the induction of budding in a nucleocapsid independent way. In this process the majority of envelope proteins bud to form subviral lipoprotein particles of 22 nm of diameter that do not contain a nucleocapsid (By similarity). From Woodchuck hepatitis B virus (isolate w64/pWS23) (WHV).
   5966..6369    +  misc_feature   WPRE: woodchuck hepatitis virus posttranscriptional regulatory element
   6415..6486    +  CDS            nef (fragment): NEF_HV1Z2 - Experimental evidence at protein level: Swiss-Prot protein existence level 1. Extracellular Nef protein targets CD4(+) T-lymphocytes for apoptosis by interacting with CXCR4 surface receptors. From Human immunodeficiency virus type 1 group M subtype D (isolate Z2/CDC-Z34) (HIV-1).
   6488..6721    +  LTR            3' LTR (ΔU3): self-inactivating 3' long terminal repeat (LTR) from HIV-1
   6793..6914    +  polyA_signal   SV40 poly(A) signal: SV40 polyadenylation signal
   6933..6954    +  rep_origin     SV40 ori (fragment): SV40 origin of replication
   6954..73      +  rep_origin     SV40 ori (across the origin): SV40 origin of replication
>Addgene plasmid #219026 | SFFV-BATF-Brd 45 | addgene full sequence | sequence record 448876 | Addgene NGS Result
ATTTATGCAGAGGCCGAGGCCGCCTCGGCCTCTGAGCTATTCCAGAAGTAGTGAGGAGGCTTTTTTGGAG
GCCTAGGGACGTACCCAATTCGCCCTATAGTGAGTCGTATTACGCGCGCTCACTGGCCGTCGTTTTACAA
CGTCGTGACTGGGAAAACCCTGGCGTTACCCAACTTAATCGCCTTGCAGCACATCCCCCTTTCGCCAGCT
GGCGTAATAGCGAAGAGGCCCGCACCGATCGCCCTTCCCAACAGTTGCGCAGCCTGAATGGCGAATGGG
[124 nt withheld, positions 280-403]
C
[91 nt withheld, positions 405-495]
A
[49 nt withheld, positions 497-545]
CCTTTGACGTTGGAGTCCACGTTCTTT
[37 nt withheld, positions 573-609]
ACCCTATCTCGGTCTATTCTTTTGATTTATAAGGGATTTTGCCGATTTCGGCCTATTGGTTAAAAAATGA
GCTGATTTAACAAAAATTTAACGCGAATTTTAACAAAATATTAACGCTTACAATTTAGGTGGCACTTTTC
GGGGAAATGTGCGCGGAACCCCTATTTGTTTATTTTTCTAAATACATTCAAATATGTATCCGCTCATGAG
ACAATAACCCTGATAAATGCTTCAATAATATTGAAAAAGGAAGAGTATGAGTATTCAACATTTCCGTGTC
GCCCTTATTCCCTTTTTTGCGGCATTTTGCCTTCCTGTTTTTGCTCACCCAGAAACGCTGGTGAAAGTAA
AAGATGCTGAAGATCAGTTGGGTGCACGAGTGGGTTACATCGAACTGGATCTCAACAGCGGTAAGATCCT
TGAGAGTTTTCGCCCCGAAGAACGTTTTCCAATGATGAGCACTTTTAAAGTTCTGCTATGTGGCGCGGTA
TTATCCCGTATTGACGCCGGGCAAGAGCAACTCGGTCGCCGCATACACTATTCTCAGAATGACTTGGTTG
AGTACTCACCAGTCACAGAAAAGCATCTTACGGATGGCATGACAGTAAGAGAATTATGCAGTGCTGCCAT
AACCATGAGTGATAACACTGCGGCCAACTTACTTCTGACAACGATCGGAGGACCGAAGGAGCTAACCGCT
TTTTTGCACAACATGGGGGATCATGTAACTCGCCTTGATCGTTGGGAACCGGAGCTGAATGAAGCCATAC
CAAACGACGAGCGTGACACCACGATGCCTGTAGCAATGGCAACAACGTTGCGCAAACTATTAACTGGCGA
ACTACTTACTCTAGCTTCCCGGCAACAATTAATAGACTGGATGGAGGCGGATAAAGTTGCAGGACCACTT
CTGCGCTCGGCCCTTCCGGCTGGCTGGTTTATTGCTGATAAATCTGGAGCCGGTGAGCGTGGGTCTCGCG
GTATCATTGCAGCACTGGGGCCAGATGGTAAGCCCTCCCGTATCGTAGTTATCTACACGACGGGGAGTCA
GGCAACTATGGATGAACGAAATAGACAGATCGCTGAGATAGGTGCCTCACTGATTAAGCATTGGTAACTG
TCAGACCAAGTTTACTCATATATACTTTAGATTGATTTAAAACTTCATTTTTAATTTAAAAGGATCTAGG
TGAAGATCCTTTTTGATAATCTCATGACCAAAATCCCTTAACGTGAGTTTTCGTTCCACTGAGCGTCAGA
CCCCGTAGAAAAGATCAAAGGATCTTCTTGAGATCCTTTTTTTCTGCGCGTAATCTGCTGCTTGCAAACA
AAAAAACCACCGCTACCAGCGGTGGTTTGTTTGCCGGATCAAGAGCTACCAACTCTTTTTCCGAAGGTAA
CTGGCTTCAGCAGAGCGCAGATACCAAATACTGTTCTTCTAGTGTAGCCGTAGTTAGGCCACCACTTCAA
GAACTCTGTAGCACCGCCTACATACCTCGCTCTGCTAATCCTGTTACCAGTGGCTGCTGCCAGTGGCGAT
AAGTCGTGTCTTACCGGGTTGGACTCAAGACGATAGTTACCGGATAAGGCGCAGCGGTCGGGCTGAACGG
GGGGTTCGTGCACACAGCCCAGCTTGGAGCGAACGACCTACACCGAACTGAGATACCTACAGCGTGAGCT
ATGAGAAAGCGCCACGCTTCCCGAAGGGAGAAAGGCGGACAGGTATCCGGTAAGCGGCAGGGTCGGAACA
GGAGAGCGCACGAGGGAGCTTCCAGGGGGAAACGCCTGGTATCTTTATAGTCCTGTCGGGTTTCGCCACC
TCTGACTTGAGCGTCGATTTTTGTGATGCTCGTCAGGGGGGCGGAGCCTATGGAAAAACGCCAGCAACGC
GGCCTTTTTACGGTTCCTGGCCTTTTGCTGGCCTTTTGCTCACATGTTCTTTCCTGCGTTATCCCCTGAT
TCTGTGGATAACCGTATTACCGCCTTTGAGTGAGCTGATACCGCTCGCCGCAGCCGAACGACCGAGCGCA
GCGAGTCAGTGAGCGAGGAAGCGGAAGAGCGCCCAATACGCAAACCGCCTCTCCCCGCGCGTTGGCCGAT
TCATTAATGCAGCTGGCACGACAGGTTTCCCGACTGGAAAGCGGGCAGTGAGCGCAACGCAATTAATGTG
AGTTAGCTCACTCATTAGGCACCCCAGGCTTTACACTTTATGCTTCCGGCTCGTATGTTGTGTGGAATTG
TGAGCGGATAACAATTTCACACAGGAAACAGCTATGACCATGATTACGCCAAGCGCGCAATTAACCCTCA
CTAAAGGGAACAAAAGCTGGAGCTGCAAGCTTAATGTAGTCTTATGCAATACTCTTGTAGTCTTGCAACA
TGGTAACGATGAGTTAGCAACATGCCTTACAAGGAGAGAAAAAGCACCGTGCATGCCGATTGGTGGAAGT
AAGGTGGTACGATCGTGCCTTATTAGGAAGGCAACAGACGGGTCTGACATGGATTGGACGAACCACTGAA
TTGCCGCATTGCAGAGATATTGTATTTAAGTGCCTAGCTCGATACATAAACGGGTCTCTCTGGTTAGACC
AGATCTGAGCCTGGGAGCTCTCTGGCTAACTAGGGAACCCACTGCTTAAGCCTCAATAAAGCTTGCCTTG
AGTGCTTCAAGTAGTGTGTGCCCGTCTGTTGTGTGACTCTGGTAACTAGAGATCCCTCAGACCCTTTTAG
TCAGTGTGGAAAATCTCTAGCAGTGGCGCCCGAACAGGGACTTGAAAGCGAAAGGGAAACCAGAGGAGCT
CTCTCGACGCAGGACTCGGCTTGCTGAAGCGCGCACGGCAAGAGGCGAGGGGCGGCGACTGGTGAGTACG
CCAAAAATTTTGACTAGCGGAGGCTAGAAGGAGAGAGATGGGTGCGAGAGCGTCAGTATTAAGCGGGGGA
GAATTAGATCGCGATGGGAAAAAATTCGGTTAAGGCCAGGGGGAAAGAAAAAATATAAATTAAAACATAT
AGTATGGGCAAGCAGGGAGCTAGAACGATTCGCAGTTAATCCTGGCCTGTTAGAAACATCAGAAGGCTGT
AGACAAATACTGGGACAGCTACAACCATCCCTTCAGACAGGATCAGAAGAACTTAGATCATTATATAATA
CAGTAGCAACCCTCTATTGTGTGCATCAAAGGATAGAGATAAAAGACACCAAGGAAGCTTTAGACAAGAT
AGAGGAAGAGCAAAACAAAAGTAAGACCACCGCACAGCAAGCGGCCGCTGATCTTCAGACCTGGAGGAGG
AGATATGAGGGACAATTGGAGAAGTGAATTATATAAATATAAAGTAGTAAAAATTGAACCATTAGGAGTA
GCACCCACCAAGGCAAAGAGAAGAGTGGTGCAGAGAGAAAAAAGAGCAGTGGGAATAGGAGCTTTGTTCC
TTGGGTTCTTGGGAGCAGCAGGAAGCACTATGGGCGCAGCGTCAATGACGCTGACGGTACAGGCCAGACA
ATTATTGTCTGGTATAGTGCAGCAGCAGAACAATTTGCTGAGGGCTATTGAGGCGCAACAGCATCTGTTG
CAACTCACAGTCTGGGGCATCAAGCAGCTCCAGGCAAGAATCCTGGCTGTGGAAAGATACCTAAAGGATC
AACAGCTCCTGGGGATTTGGGGTTGCTCTGGAAAACTCATTTGCACCACTGCTGTGCCTTGGAATGCTAG
TTGGAGTAATAAATCTCTGGAACAGATTTGGAATCACACGACCTGGATGGAGTGGGACAGAGAAATTAAC
AATTACACAAGCTTAATACACTCCTTAATTGAAGAATCGCAAAACCAGCAAGAAAAGAATGAACAAGAAT
TATTGGAATTAGATAAATGGGCAAGTTTGTGGAATTGGTTTAACATAACAAATTGGCTGTGGTATATAAA
ATTATTCATAATGATAGTAGGAGGCTTGGTAGGTTTAAGAATAGTTTTTGCTGTACTTTCTATAGTGAAT
AGAGTTAGGCAGGGATATTCACCATTATCGTTTCAGACCCACCTCCCAACCCCGAGGGGACCCGACAGGC
CCGAAGGAATAGAAGAAGAAGGTGGAGAGAGAGACAGAGACAGATCCATTCGATTAGTGAACGGATCTCG
ACGGTATCGGTTAACTTTTAAAAGAAAAGGGGGGATTGGGGGGTACAGTGCAGGGGAAAGAATAGTAGAC
ATAATAGCAACAGACATACAAACTAAAGAATTACAAAAACAAATTACAAAAATTCAAAATTTTATCGATC
ACGAGACTAGCCTCGAGCTGGCTGCAGTAACGCCATTTTGCAAGGCATGGAAAAATACCAAACCAAGAAT
AGAGAAGTTCAGATCAAGGGCGGGTACATGAAAATAGCTAACGTTGGGCCAAACAGGATATCTGCGGTGA
GCAGTTTCGGCCCCGGCCCGGGGCCAAGAACAGATGGTCACCGCAGTTTCGGCCCCGGCCCGAGGCCAAG
AACAGATGGTCCCCAGATATGGCCCAACCCTCAGCAGTTTCTTAAGACCCATCAGATGTTTCCAGGCTCC
CCCAAGGACCTGAAATGACCCTGCGCCTTATTTGAATTAACCAATCAGCCTGCTTCTCGCTTCTGTTCGC
GCGCTTCTGCTTCCCGAGCTCTATAAAAGAGCTCACAACCCCTCACTCGGCGCGCCAGTCCTCCGACAGA
CTGAGTCGGCCGGTCGAATCAAGCTTATCGATACCGTCGACGGATCCGCTAGCCCGCGGTTCGAAATGCC
TCACAGCTCCGACAGCAGTGACTCCAGCTTCAGCCGCTCTCCTCCCCCTGGCAAACAGGACTCATCTGAT
GATGTGAGAAGAGTTCAGAGGAGGGAGAAAAATCGTATTGCCGCCCAGAAGAGCCGACAGAGGCAGACAC
AGAAGGCCGACACCCTGCACCTGGAGAGCGAAGACCTGGAGAAACAGAACGCGGCTCTACGCAAGGAGAT
CAAGCAGCTCACAGAGGAACTGAAGTACTTCACGTCGGTGCTGAACAGCCACGAGCCCCTGTGCTCGGTG
CTGGCCGCCAGCACGCCCTCGCCCCCCGAGGTGGTGTACAGCGCCCACGCATTCCACCAACCTCATGTCA
GCTCCCCGCGCTTCCAGCCCTGAACCGGTCGGATCCCCCGGGCTGCAGGAATTCGAGCATCTTACCGCCA
TTTATTCCCATATTTGTTCTGTTTTTCTTGATTTGGGTATACATTTAAATGTTAATAAAACAAAATGGTG
GGGCAATCATTTACATTTTTAGGGATATGTAATTACTAGTTCAGGTGTATTGCCACAAGACAAACATGTT
AAGAAACTTTCCCGTTATTTACGCTCTGTTCCTGTTAATCAACCTCTGGATTACAAAATTTGTGAAAGAT
TGACTGATATTCTTAACTATGTTGCTCCTTTTACGCTGTGTGGATATGCTGCTTTAATGCCTCTGTATCA
TGCTATTGCTTCCCGTACGGCTTTCGTTTTCTCCTCCTTGTATAAATCCTGGTTGCTGTCTCTTTATGAG
GAGTTGTGGCCCGTTGTCCGTCAACGTGGCGTGGTGTGCTCTGTGTTTGCTGACGCAACCCCCACTGGCT
GGGGCATTGCCACCACCTGTCAACTCCTTTCTGGGACTTTCGCTTTCCCCCTCCCGATCGCCACGGCAGA
ACTCATCGCCGCCTGCCTTGCCCGCTGCTGGACAGGGGCTAGGTTGCTGGGCACTGATAATTCCGTGGTG
TTGTCGGGGAAGCTGACGTCCTTTGCAATTCGATATCAAGCTGTACCTTCTAGATGTACATAAATCAGAG
CGCTTCTAGACCAATGACTTACAAGGCAGCTGTAGATCTTAGCCACTTTTTAAAAGAAAAGGGGGGACTG
GAAGGGCTAATTCACTCCCAACGAAGACAAGATCTGCTTTTTGCTTGTACTGGGTCTCTCTGGTTAGACC
AGATCTGAGCCTGGGAGCTCTCTGGCTAACTAGGGAACCCACTGCTTAAGCCTCAATAAAGCTTGCCTTG
AGTGCTTCAAGTAGTGTGTGCCCGTCTGTTGTGTGACTCTGGTAACTAGAGATCCCTCAGACCCTTTTAG
TCAGTGTGGAAAATCTCTAGCAGTAGTAGTTCATGTCATCTTATTATTCAGTATTTATAACTTGCAAAGA
AATGAATATCAGAGAGTGAGAGGAACTTGTTTATTGCAGCTTATAATGGTTACAAATAAAGCAATAGCAT
CACAAATTTCACAAATAAAGCATTTTTTTCACTGCATTCTAGTTGTGGTTTGTCCAAACTCATCAATGTA
TCTTATCATGTCTGGCTCTAGCTATCCCGCCCCTAACTCCGCCCATCCCGCCCCTAACTCCGCCCAGTTC
CGCCCATTCTCCGCCCCATGGCTGACTAATTTTTTTT
