>Addgene plasmid #219026 | SFFV-BATF-Brd 45 | depositor partial sequence | sequence record 427558 | TF ORF
ATGCCTCACAGCTCCGACAGCAGTGACTCCAGCTTCAGCCGCTCTCCTCCCCCTGGCAAACAGGACTCAT
CTGATGATGTGAGAAGAGTTCAGAGGAGGGAGAAAAATCGTATTGCCGCCCAGAAGAGCCGACAGAGGCA
GACACAGAAGGCCGACACCCTGCACCTGGAGAGCGAAGACCTGGAGAAACAGAACGCGGCTCTACGCAAG
GAGATCAAGCAGCTCACAGAGGAACTGAAGTACTTCACGTCGGTGCTGAACAGCCACGAGCCCCTGTGCT
CGGTGCTGGCCGCCAGCACGCCCTCGCCCCCCGAGGTGGTGTACAGCGCCCACGCATTCCACCAACCTCA
TGTCAGCTCCCCGCGCTTCCAGCCCTGA
