>Addgene plasmid #219026 | SFFV-BATF-Brd 45 | depositor partial sequence | sequence record 427559 | Barcode sequence
TGTACATAAATCAGAGCGCT
